>Addgene plasmid #125431 | Lenti-(BB)-hPGK-KRAB-dCas9-P2A-BlastR CRY2-TSS-guide4 | addgene full sequence | sequence record 251265 | Addgene NGS Result
GTTTTAGAGCTAGAAATAGCAAGTTAAAATAAGGCTAGTCCGTTATCAACTTGAAAAAGTGGCACCGAGT
CGGTGCTTTTTTGAATTCGCTAGCTAGGTCTTGAAAGGGGTTGGGGTTGCGCCTTTTCCAAGGCAGCCCT
GGGTTTGCGCAGGGACGCGGCTGCTCTGGGCGTGGTTCCGGGAAACGCAGCGGCGCCGACCCTGGGTCTC
GCACATTCTTCACGTCCGTTCGCAGCGTCACCCGGATCTTCGCCGCTACCCTTGTGGGCCCCCCGGCGAC
GCTTCCTGCTCCGCCCCTAAGTCGGGAAGGTTCCTTGCGGTTCGCGGCGTGCCGGACGTGACAAACGGAA
GCCGCACGTCTCACTAGTACCCTCGCAGACGGACAGCGCCAGGGAGCAATGGCAGCGCGCCGACCGCGAT
GGGCTGTGGCCAATAGCGGCTGCTCAGCAGGGCGCGCCGAGAGCAGCGGCCGGGAAGGGGCGGTGCGGGA
GGCGGGGTGTGGGGCGGTAGTGTGGGCCCTGTTCCTGCCCGCGCGGTGTTCCGCATTCTGCAAGCCTCCG
GAGCGCACGTCGGCAGTCGGCTCCCTCGTTGACCGAATCACCGACCTCTCTCCCCAGGACCGGTGATCCG
CCACCATGGATGCTAAGTCACTAACTGCCTGGTCCCGGACACTGGTGACCTTCAAGGATGTATTTGTGGA
CTTCACCAGGGAGGAGTGGAAGCTGCTGGACACTGCTCAGCAGATCGTGTACAGAAATGTGATGCTGGAG
AACTATAAGAACCTGGTTTCCTTGGGTTATCAGCTTACTAAGCCAGATGTGATCCTCCGGTTGGAGAAGG
GAGAAGAGCCCGGCGGTTCCGGCGGAGGGTCGATGGACAAGAAGTACAGCATCGGCCTGGCCATCGGCAC
CAACTCTGTCGGCTGGGCCGTGATCACCGACGAGTACAAGGTGCCCAGCAAGAAATTCAAGGTGCTGGGC
AACACCGACCGGCACAGCATCAAGAAGAACCTGATCGGCGCCCTGCTGTTCGACAGCGGAGAAACAGCCG
AGGCCACCCGGCTGAAGAGAACCGCCAGAAGAAGATACACCAGACGGAAGAACCGGATCTGCTATCTGCA
AGAGATCTTCAGCAACGAGATGGCCAAGGTGGACGACAGCTTCTTCCACAGACTGGAAGAGTCCTTCCTG
GTGGAAGAGGATAAGAAGCACGAGCGGCACCCCATCTTCGGCAACATCGTGGACGAGGTGGCCTACCACG
AGAAGTACCCCACCATCTACCACCTGAGAAAGAAACTGGTGGACAGCACCGACAAGGCCGACCTGCGGCT
GATCTATCTGGCCCTGGCCCACATGATCAAGTTCCGGGGCCACTTCCTGATCGAGGGCGACCTGAACCCC
GACAACAGCGACGTGGACAAGCTGTTCATCCAGCTGGTGCAGACCTACAACCAGCTGTTCGAGGAAAACC
CCATCAACGCCAGCGGCGTGGACGCCAAGGCCATCCTGTCTGCCAGACTGAGCAAGAGCAGACGGCTGGA
AAATCTGATCGCCCAGCTGCCCGGCGAGAAGAAGAATGGCCTGTTCGGCAACCTGATTGCCCTGAGCCTG
GGCCTGACCCCCAACTTCAAGAGCAACTTCGACCTGGCCGAGGATGCCAAACTGCAGCTGAGCAAGGACA
CCTACGACGACGACCTGGACAACCTGCTGGCCCAGATCGGCGACCAGTACGCCGACCTGTTTCTGGCCGC
CAAGAACCTGTCCGACGCCATCCTGCTGAGCGACATCCTGAGAGTGAACACCGAGATCACCAAGGCCCCC
CTGAGCGCCTCTATGATCAAGAGATACGACGAGCACCACCAGGACCTGACCCTGCTGAAAGCTCTCGTGC
GGCAGCAGCTGCCTGAGAAGTACAAAGAGATTTTCTTCGACCAGAGCAAGAACGGCTACGCCGGCTACAT
CGATGGCGGAGCCAGCCAGGAAGAGTTCTACAAGTTCATCAAGCCCATCCTGGAAAAGATGGACGGCACC
GAGGAACTGCTCGTGAAGCTGAACAGAGAGGACCTGCTGCGGAAGCAGCGGACCTTCGACAACGGCAGCA
TCCCCCACCAGATCCACCTGGGAGAGCTGCACGCCATTCTGCGGCGGCAGGAAGATTTTTACCCATTCCT
GAAGGACAACCGGGAAAAGATCGAGAAGATCCTGACCTTCCGCATCCCCTACTACGTGGGCCCTCTGGCC
AGGGGAAACAGCAGATTCGCCTGGATGACCAGAAAGAGCGAGGAAACCATCACCCCCTGGAACTTCGAGG
AAGTGGTGGACAAGGGCGCCAGCGCCCAGAGCTTCATCGAGCGGATGACCAACTTCGATAAGAACCTGCC
CAACGAGAAGGTGCTGCCCAAGCACAGCCTGCTGTACGAGTACTTCACCGTGTACAACGAGCTGACCAAA
GTGAAATACGTGACCGAGGGAATGAGAAAGCCCGCCTTCCTGAGCGGCGAGCAGAAAAAAGCCATCGTGG
ACCTGCTGTTCAAGACCAACCGGAAAGTGACCGTGAAGCAGCTGAAAGAGGACTACTTCAAGAAAATCGA
GTGCTTCGACTCCGTGGAAATCTCCGGCGTGGAAGATCGGTTCAACGCCTCCCTGGGCACATACCACGAT
CTGCTGAAAATTATCAAGGACAAGGACTTCCTGGACAATGAGGAAAACGAGGACATTCTGGAAGATATCG
TGCTGACCCTGACACTGTTTGAGGACAGAGAGATGATCGAGGAACGGCTGAAAACCTATGCCCACCTGTT
CGACGACAAAGTGATGAAGCAGCTGAAGCGGCGGAGATACACCGGCTGGGGCAGGCTGAGCCGGAAGCTG
ATCAACGGCATCCGGGACAAGCAGTCCGGCAAGACAATCCTGGATTTCCTGAAGTCCGACGGCTTCGCCA
ACAGAAACTTCATGCAGCTGATCCACGACGACAGCCTGACCTTTAAAGAGGACATCCAGAAAGCCCAGGT
GTCCGGCCAGGGCGATAGCCTGCACGAGCACATTGCCAATCTGGCCGGCAGCCCCGCCATTAAGAAGGGC
ATCCTGCAGACAGTGAAGGTGGTGGACGAGCTCGTGAAAGTGATGGGCCGGCACAAGCCCGAGAACATCG
TGATCGAAATGGCCAGAGAGAACCAGACCACCCAGAAGGGACAGAAGAACAGCCGCGAGAGAATGAAGCG
GATCGAAGAGGGCATCAAAGAGCTGGGCAGCCAGATCCTGAAAGAACACCCCGTGGAAAACACCCAGCTG
CAGAACGAGAAGCTGTACCTGTACTACCTGCAGAATGGGCGGGATATGTACGTGGACCAGGAACTGGACA
TCAACCGGCTGTCCGACTACGATGTGGACGCTATCGTGCCTCAGAGCTTTCTGAAGGACGACTCCATCGA
TAACAAAGTGCTGACTCGGAGCGACAAGAACCGGGGCAAGAGCGACAACGTGCCCTCCGAAGAGGTCGTG
AAGAAGATGAAGAACTACTGGCGCCAGCTGCTGAATGCCAAGCTGATTACCCAGAGGAAGTTCGACAATC
TGACCAAGGCCGAGAGAGGCGGCCTGAGCGAACTGGATAAGGCCGGCTTCATCAAGAGACAGCTGGTGGA
AACCCGGCAGATCACAAAGCACGTGGCACAGATCCTGGACTCCCGGATGAACACTAAGTACGACGAGAAC
GACAAACTGATCCGGGAAGTGAAAGTGATCACCCTGAAGTCCAAGCTGGTGTCCGATTTCCGGAAGGATT
TCCAGTTTTACAAAGTGCGCGAGATCAACAACTACCACCACGCCCACGACGCCTACCTGAACGCCGTCGT
GGGAACCGCCCTGATCAAAAAGTACCCTAAGCTGGAAAGCGAGTTCGTGTACGGCGACTACAAGGTGTAC
GACGTGCGGAAGATGATCGCCAAGAGCGAGCAGGAAATCGGCAAGGCTACCGCCAAGTACTTCTTCTACA
GCAACATCATGAACTTTTTCAAGACCGAGATTACCCTGGCCAACGGCGAGATCCGGAAGCGGCCTCTGAT
CGAGACAAACGGCGAAACAGGCGAGATCGTGTGGGATAAGGGCCGGGACTTTGCCACCGTGCGGAAAGTG
CTGTCTATGCCCCAAGTGAATATCGTGAAAAAGACCGAGGTGCAGACAGGCGGCTTCAGCAAAGAGTCTA
TCCTGCCCAAGAGGAACAGCGACAAGCTGATCGCCAGAAAGAAGGACTGGGACCCTAAGAAGTACGGCGG
CTTCGACAGCCCCACCGTGGCCTATTCTGTGCTGGTGGTGGCCAAAGTGGAAAAGGGCAAGTCCAAGAAA
CTGAAGAGTGTGAAAGAGCTGCTGGGGATCACCATCATGGAAAGAAGCAGCTTCGAGAAGAATCCCATCG
ACTTTCTGGAAGCCAAGGGCTACAAAGAAGTGAAAAAGGACCTGATCATCAAGCTGCCTAAGTACTCCCT
GTTCGAGCTGGAAAACGGCCGGAAGAGAATGCTGGCCTCTGCCGGCGAACTGCAGAAGGGAAACGAACTG
GCCCTGCCCTCCAAATATGTGAACTTCCTGTACCTGGCCAGCCACTATGAGAAGCTGAAGGGCTCCCCCG
AGGATAATGAGCAGAAACAGCTGTTTGTGGAACAGCACAAACACTACCTGGACGAGATCATCGAGCAGAT
CAGCGAGTTCTCCAAGAGAGTGATCCTGGCCGACGCTAATCTGGACAAGGTGCTGAGCGCCTACAACAAG
CACAGAGACAAGCCTATCAGAGAGCAGGCCGAGAATATCATCCACCTGTTTACCCTGACCAGTCTGGGAG
CCCCTGCCGCCTTCAAGTACTTTGACACCACCATCGACCGGAAGAGGTACACCAGCACCAAAGAGGTGCT
GGACGCCACCCTGATCCACCAGAGCATCACCGGCCTGTACGAGACACGGATCGACCTGTCTCAGCTGGGA
GGCGACGCCTATCCCTATGACGTGCCCGATTATGCCAGCCTGGGCAGCGGCTCCCCCAAGAAAAAACGCA
AGGTGGAAGATCCTAAGAAAAAGCGGAAAGTGGACGGCATTGGTAGTGGGAGCAACGGCAGCAGCGGGGA
TCCGGCCGCAACAAACTTCTCTCTGCTGAAACAAGCCGGAGATGTCGAAGAGAATCCTGGACCGATGGCC
AAGCCTTTGTCTCAAGAAGAATCCACCCTCATTGAAAGAGCAACGGCTACAATCAACAGCATCCCCATCT
CTGAAGACTACAGCGTCGCCAGCGCAGCTCTCTCTAGCGACGGCCGCATCTTCACTGGTGTCAATGTATA
TCATTTTACTGGGGGACCTTGTGCAGAACTCGTGGTGCTGGGCACTGCTGCTGCTGCGGCAGCTGGCAAC
CTGACTTGTATCGTCGCGATCGGAAATGAGAACAGGGGCATCTTGAGCCCCTGCGGACGGTGCCGACAGG
TGCTTCTCGATCTGCATCCTGGGATCAAAGCCATAGTGAAGGACAGTGATGGACAGCCGACGGCAGTTGG
GATTCGTGAATTGCTGCCCTCTGGTTATGTGTGGGAGGGCTAAGAATTCGATATCAAGCTTATCGGTAAT
CAACCTCTGGATTACAAAATTTGTGAAAGATTGACTGGTATTCTTAACTATGTTGCTCCTTTTACGCTAT
GTGGATACGCTGCTTTAATGCCTTTGTATCATGCTATTGCTTCCCGTATGGCTTTCATTTTCTCCTCCTT
GTATAAATCCTGGTTGCTGTCTCTTTATGAGGAGTTGTGGCCCGTTGTCAGGCAACGTGGCGTGGTGTGC
ACTGTGTTTGCTGACGCAACCCCCACTGGTTGGGGCATTGCCACCACCTGTCAGCTCCTTTCCGGGACTT
TCGCTTTCCCCCTCCCTATTGCCACGGCGGAACTCATCGCCGCCTGCCTTGCCCGCTGCTGGACAGGGGC
TCGGCTGTTGGGCACTGACAATTCCGTGGTGTTGTCGGGGAAATCATCGTCCTTTCCTTGGCTGCTCGCC
TGTGTTGCCACCTGGATTCTGCGCGGGACGTCCTTCTGCTACGTCCCTTCGGCCCTCAATCCAGCGGACC
TTCCTTCCCGCGGCCTGCTGCCGGCTCTGCGGCCTCTTCCGCGTCTTCGCCTTCGCCCTCAGACGAGTCG
GATCTCCCTTTGGGCCGCCTCCCCGCGTCGACTTTAAGACCAATGACTTACAAGGCAGCTGTAGATCTTA
GCCACTTTTTAAAAGAAAAGGGGGGACTGGAAGGGCTAATTCACTCCCAACGAAGACAAGATCTGCTTTT
TGCTTGTACTGGGTCTCTCTGGTTAGACCAGATCTGAGCCTGGGAGCTCTCTGGCTAACTAGGGAACCCA
CTGCTTAAGCCTCAATAAAGCTTGCCTTGAGTGCTTCAAGTAGTGTGTGCCCGTCTGTTGTGTGACTCTG
GTAACTAGAGATCCCTCAGACCCTTTTAGTCAGTGTGGAAAATCTCTAGCAGGGCCCGTTTAAACCCGCT
GATCAGCCTCGACTGTGCCTTCTAGTTGCCAGCCATCTGTTGTTTGCCCCTCCCCCGTGCCTTCCTTGAC
CCTGGAAGGTGCCACTCCCACTGTCCTTTCCTAATAAAATGAGGAAATTGCATCGCATTGTCTGAGTAGG
TGTCATTCTATTCTGGGGGGTGGGGTGGGGCAGGACAGCAAGGGGGAGGATTGGGAAGACAATAGCAGGC
ATGCTGGGGATGCGGTGGGCTCTATGGCTTCTGAGGCGGAAAGAACCAGCTGGGGCTCTAGGGGGTATCC
CC
[124 nt withheld, positions 6793-6916]
C
[91 nt withheld, positions 6918-7008]
A
[49 nt withheld, positions 7010-7058]
CCTTTGACGTTGGAGTCCACGTTCTTT
[37 nt withheld, positions 7086-7122]
ACCCTATCTCGGTCTATTCTTTTGATTTATAAGGGATTTTGCCGATTTCGGCCTATTGGTTAAAAAATGA
GCTGATTTAACAAAAATTTAACGCGAATTAATTCTGTGGAATGTGTGTCAGTTAGGGTGTGGAAAGTCCC
CAGGCTCCCCAGCAGGCAGAAGTATGCAAAGCATGCATCTCAATTAGTCAGCAACCAGGTGTGGAAAGTC
CCCAGGCTCCCCAGCAGGCAGAAGTATGCAAAGCATGCATCTCAATTAGTCAGCAACCATAGTCCCGCCC
CTAACTCCGCCCATCCCGCCCCTAACTCCGCCCAGTTCCGCCCATTCTCCGCCCCATGGCTGACTAATTT
TTTTTATTTATGCAGAGGCCGAGGCCGCCTCTGCCTCTGAGCTATTCCAGAAGTAGTGAGGAGGCTTTTT
TGGAGGCCTAGGCTTTTGCAAAAAGCTCCCGGGAGCTTGTATATCCATTTTCGGATCTGATCAGCACGTG
TTGACAATTAATCATCGGCATAGTATATCGGCATAGTATAATACGACAAGGTGAGGAACTAAACCATGGC
CAAGTTGACCAGTGCCGTTCCGGTGCTCACCGCGCGCGACGTCGCCGGAGCGGTCGAGTTCTGGACCGAC
CGGCTCGGGTTCTCCCGGGACTTCGTGGAGGACGACTTCGCCGGTGTGGTCCGGGACGACGTGACCCTGT
TCATCAGCGCGGTCCAGGACCAGGTGGTGCCGGACAACACCCTGGCCTGGGTGTGGGTGCGCGGCCTGGA
CGAGCTGTACGCCGAGTGGTCGGAGGTCGTGTCCACGAACTTCCGGGACGCCTCCGGGCCGGCCATGACC
GAGATCGGCGAGCAGCCGTGGGGGCGGGAGTTCGCCCTGCGCGACCCGGCCGGCAACTGCGTGCACTTCG
TGGCCGAGGAGCAGGACTGACACGTGCTACGAGATTTCGATTCCACCGCCGCCTTCTATGAAAGGTTGGG
CTTCGGAATCGTTTTCCGGGACGCCGGCTGGATGATCCTCCAGCGCGGGGATCTCATGCTGGAGTTCTTC
GCCCACCCCAACTTGTTTATTGCAGCTTATAATGGTTACAAATAAAGCAATAGCATCACAAATTTCACAA
ATAAAGCATTTTTTTCACTGCATTCTAGTTGTGGTTTGTCCAAACTCATCAATGTATCTTATCATGTCTG
TATACCGTCGACCTCTAGCTAGAGCTTGGCGTAATCATGGTCATAGCTGTTTCCTGTGTGAAATTGTTAT
CCGCTCACAATTCCACACAACATACGAGCCGGAAGCATAAAGTGTAAAGCCTGGGGTGCCTAATGAGTGA
GCTAACTCACATTAATTGCGTTGCGCTCACTGCCCGCTTTCCAGTCGGGAAACCTGTCGTGCCAGCTGCA
TTAATGAATCGGCCAACGCGCGGGGAGAGGCGGTTTGCGTATTGGGCGCTCTTCCGCTTCCTCGCTCACT
GACTCGCTGCGCTCGGTCGTTCGGCTGCGGCGAGCGGTATCAGCTCACTCAAAGGCGGTAATACGGTTAT
CCACAGAATCAGGGGATAACGCAGGAAAGAACATGTGAGCAAAAGGCCAGCAAAAGGCCAGGAACCGTAA
AAAGGCCGCGTTGCTGGCGTTTTTCCATAGGCTCCGCCCCCCTGACGAGCATCACAAAAATCGACGCTCA
AGTCAGAGGTGGCGAAACCCGACAGGACTATAAAGATACCAGGCGTTTCCCCCTGGAAGCTCCCTCGTGC
GCTCTCCTGTTCCGACCCTGCCGCTTACCGGATACCTGTCCGCCTTTCTCCCTTCGGGAAGCGTGGCGCT
TTCTCATAGCTCACGCTGTAGGTATCTCAGTTCGGTGTAGGTCGTTCGCTCCAAGCTGGGCTGTGTGCAC
GAACCCCCCGTTCAGCCCGACCGCTGCGCCTTATCCGGTAACTATCGTCTTGAGTCCAACCCGGTAAGAC
ACGACTTATCGCCACTGGCAGCAGCCACTGGTAACAGGATTAGCAGAGCGAGGTATGTAGGCGGTGCTAC
AGAGTTCTTGAAGTGGTGGCCTAACTACGGCTACACTAGAAGAACAGTATTTGGTATCTGCGCTCTGCTG
AAGCCAGTTACCTTCGGAAAAAGAGTTGGTAGCTCTTGATCCGGCAAACAAACCACCGCTGGTAGCGGTG
GTTTTTTTGTTTGCAAGCAGCAGATTACGCGCAGAAAAAAAGGATCTCAAGAAGATCCTTTGATCTTTTC
TACGGGGTCTGACGCTCAGTGGAACGAAAACTCACGTTAAGGGATTTTGGTCATGAGATTATCAAAAAGG
ATCTTCACCTAGATCCTTTTAAATTAAAAATGAAGTTTTAAATCAATCTAAAGTATATATGAGTAAACTT
GGTCTGACAGTTACCAATGCTTAATCAGTGAGGCACCTATCTCAGCGATCTGTCTATTTCGTTCATCCAT
AGTTGCCTGACTCCCCGTCGTGTAGATAACTACGATACGGGAGGGCTTACCATCTGGCCCCAGTGCTGCA
ATGATACCGCGAGACCCACGCTCACCGGCTCCAGATTTATCAGCAATAAACCAGCCAGCCGGAAGGGCCG
AGCGCAGAAGTGGTCCTGCAACTTTATCCGCCTCCATCCAGTCTATTAATTGTTGCCGGGAAGCTAGAGT
AAGTAGTTCGCCAGTTAATAGTTTGCGCAACGTTGTTGCCATTGCTACAGGCATCGTGGTGTCACGCTCG
TCGTTTGGTATGGCTTCATTCAGCTCCGGTTCCCAACGATCAAGGCGAGTTACATGATCCCCCATGTTGT
GCAAAAAAGCGGTTAGCTCCTTCGGTCCTCCGATCGTTGTCAGAAGTAAGTTGGCCGCAGTGTTATCACT
CATGGTTATGGCAGCACTGCATAATTCTCTTACTGTCATGCCATCCGTAAGATGCTTTTCTGTGACTGGT
GAGTACTCAACCAAGTCATTCTGAGAATAGTGTATGCGGCGACCGAGTTGCTCTTGCCCGGCGTCAATAC
GGGATAATACCGCGCCACATAGCAGAACTTTAAAAGTGCTCATCATTGGAAAACGTTCTTCGGGGCGAAA
ACTCTCAAGGATCTTACCGCTGTTGAGATCCAGTTCGATGTAACCCACTCGTGCACCCAACTGATCTTCA
GCATCTTTTACTTTCACCAGCGTTTCTGGGTGAGCAAAAACAGGAAGGCAAAATGCCGCAAAAAAGGGAA
TAAGGGCGACACGGAAATGTTGAATACTCATACTCTTCCTTTTTCAATATTATTGAAGCATTTATCAGGG
TTATTGTCTCATGAGCGGATACATATTTGAATGTATTTAGAAAAATAAACAAATAGGGGTTCCGCGCACA
TTTCCCCGAAAAGTGCCACCTGACGTCGACGGATCGGGAGATCTCCCGATCCCCTATGGTGCACTCTCAG
TACAATCTGCTCTGATGCCGCATAGTTAAGCCAGTATCTGCTCCCTGCTTGTGTGTTGGAGGTCGCTGAG
TAGTGCGCGAGCAAAATTTAAGCTACAACAAGGCAAGGCTTGACCGACAATTGCATGAAGAATCTGCTTA
GGGTTAGGCGTTTTGCGCTGCTTCGCGATGTACGGGCCAGATATACGCGTTGACATTGATTATTGACTAG
TTATTAATAGTAATCAATTACGGGGTCATTAGTTCATAGCCCATATATGGAGTTCCGCGTTACATAACTT
ACGGTAAATGGCCCGCCTGGCTGACCGCCCAACGACCCCCGCCCATTGACGTCAATAATGACGTATGTTC
CCATAGTAACGCCAATAGGGACTTTCCATTGACGTCAATGGGTGGAGTATTTACGGTAAACTGCCCACTT
GGCAGTACATCAAGTGTATCATATGCCAAGTACGCCCCCTATTGACGTCAATGACGGTAAATGGCCCGCC
TGGCATTATGCCCAGTACATGACCTTATGGGACTTTCCTACTTGGCAGTACATCTACGTATTAGTCATCG
CTATTACCATGGTGATGCGGTTTTGGCAGTACATCAATGGGCGTGGATAGCGGTTTGACTCACGGGGATT
TCCAAGTCTCCACCCCATTGACGTCAATGGGAGTTTGTTTTGGCACCAAAATCAACGGGACTTTCCAAAA
TGTCGTAACAACTCCGCCCCATTGACGCAAATGGGCGGTAGGCGTGTACGGTGGGAGGTCTATATAAGCA
GCGCGTTTTGCCTGTACTGGGTCTCTCTGGTTAGACCAGATCTGAGCCTGGGAGCTCTCTGGCTAACTAG
GGAACCCACTGCTTAAGCCTCAATAAAGCTTGCCTTGAGTGCTTCAAGTAGTGTGTGCCCGTCTGTTGTG
TGACTCTGGTAACTAGAGATCCCTCAGACCCTTTTAGTCAGTGTGGAAAATCTCTAGCAGTGGCGCCCGA
ACAGGGACTTGAAAGCGAAAGGGAAACCAGAGGAGCTCTCTCGACGCAGGACTCGGCTTGCTGAAGCGCG
CACGGCAAGAGGCGAGGGGCGGCGACTGGTGAGTACGCCAAAAATTTTGACTAGCGGAGGCTAGAAGGAG
AGAGATGGGTGCGAGAGCGTCAGTATTAAGCGGGGGAGAATTAGATCGCGATGGGAAAAAATTCGGTTAA
GGCCAGGGGGAAAGAAAAAATATAAATTAAAACATATAGTATGGGCAAGCAGGGAGCTAGAACGATTCGC
AGTTAATCCTGGCCTGTTAGAAACATCAGAAGGCTGTAGACAAATACTGGGACAGCTACAACCATCCCTT
CAGACAGGATCAGAAGAACTTAGATCATTATATAATACAGTAGCAACCCTCTATTGTGTGCATCAAAGGA
TAGAGATAAAAGACACCAAGGAAGCTTTAGACAAGATAGAGGAAGAGCAAAACAAAAGTAAGACCACCGC
ACAGCAAGCGGCCGCTGATCTTCAGACCTGGAGGAGGAGATATGAGGGACAATTGGAGAAGTGAATTATA
TAAATATAAAGTAGTAAAAATTGAACCATTAGGAGTAGCACCCACCAAGGCAAAGAGAAGAGTGGTGCAG
AGAGAAAAAAGAGCAGTGGGAATAGGAGCTTTGTTCCTTGGGTTCTTGGGAGCAGCAGGAAGCACTATGG
GCGCAGCGTCAATGACGCTGACGGTACAGGCCAGACAATTATTGTCTGGTATAGTGCAGCAGCAGAACAA
TTTGCTGAGGGCTATTGAGGCGCAACAGCATCTGTTGCAACTCACAGTCTGGGGCATCAAGCAGCTCCAG
GCAAGAATCCTGGCTGTGGAAAGATACCTAAAGGATCAACAGCTCCTGGGGATTTGGGGTTGCTCTGGAA
AACTCATTTGCACCACTGCTGTGCCTTGGAATGCTAGTTGGAGTAATAAATCTCTGGAACAGATTTGGAA
TCACACGACCTGGATGGAGTGGGACAGAGAAATTAACAATTACACAAGCTTAATACACTCCTTAATTGAA
GAATCGCAAAACCAGCAAGAAAAGAATGAACAAGAATTATTGGAATTAGATAAATGGGCAAGTTTGTGGA
ATTGGTTTAACATAACAAATTGGCTGTGGTATATAAAATTATTCATAATGATAGTAGGAGGCTTGGTAGG
TTTAAGAATAGTTTTTGCTGTACTTTCTATAGTGAATAGAGTTAGGCAGGGATATTCACCATTATCGTTT
CAGACCCACCTCCCAACCCCGAGGGGACCCGACAGGCCCGAAGGAATAGAAGAAGAAGGTGGAGAGAGAG
ACAGAGACAGATCCATTCGATTAGTGAACGGATCGGCACTGCGTGCGCCAATTCTGCAGACAAATGGCAG
TATTCATCCACAATTTTAAAAGAAAAGGGGGGATTGGGGGGTACAGTGCAGGGGAAAGAATAGTAGACAT
AATAGCAACAGACATACAAACTAAAGAATTACAAAAACAAATTACAAAAATTCAAAATTTTCGGGTTTAT
TACAGGGACAGCAGAGATCCAGTTTGGTTAATTAAGGTACCGAGGGCCTATTTCCCATGATTCCTTCATA
TTTGCATATACGATACAAGGCTGTTAGAGAGATAATTAGAATTAATTTGACTGTAAACACAAAGATATTA
GTACAAAATACGTGACGTAGAAAGTAATAATTTCTTGGGTAGTTTGCAGTTTTAAAATTATGTTTTAAAA
TGGACTATCATATGCTTACCGTAACTTGAAAGTATTTCGATTTCTTGGCTTTATATATCTTGTGGAAAGG
ACGAAACACCGGGAGGAGGCCGCGAACCAC
Features (pLannotate 1.2.2; 34 found; start..end, strand, type, name):
      1..76      +  misc_RNA       gRNA scaffold: guide RNA scaffold for the Streptococcus pyogenes CRISPR/Cas9 system
    107..617     +  promoter       hPGK promoter: human phosphoglycerate kinase 1 promoter
    666..851     +  CDS            KRAB: Krüppel-associated box (KRAB) transcriptional repression domain from the human zinc finger protein ZNF10 (Margolin et al., 1994)
    873..4976    +  CDS            Cas9: Cas9 (Csn1) endonuclease from the Streptococcus pyogenes Type II CRISPR/Cas system generates RNA-guided double strand breaks in DNA
   5175..5573    +  CDS            BSD: blasticidin S deaminase; Aspergillus terreus BSD; confers resistance to blasticidin
   5574..5595    +  misc_feature   MCS (fragment): pBluescript multiple cloning site
   5598..6186    +  misc_feature   WPRE: woodchuck hepatitis virus posttranscriptional regulatory element
   6237..6256    +  misc_feature   cPPT/CTS (fragment): central polypurine tract and central termination sequence of HIV-1
   6258..6491    +  LTR            3' LTR (ΔU3): self-inactivating 3' long terminal repeat (LTR) from HIV-1
   6523..6747    +  polyA_signal   bGH poly(A) signal: bovine growth hormone polyadenylation signal
   6751..6772    +  promoter       SV40 promoter (fragment): SV40 enhancer and early promoter
   6793..7221    +  rep_origin     f1 ori (sequence partly withheld): f1 bacteriophage origin of replication; arrow indicates direction of (+) strand synthesis
   7235..7564    +  promoter       SV40 promoter: SV40 enhancer and early promoter
   7612..7659    +  promoter       EM7 promoter: synthetic bacterial promoter&nbsp
   7678..8052    +  CDS            BleoR: antibiotic-binding protein; Sh ble from Streptoalloteichus hindustanus; confers resistance to bleomycin, phleomycin, and Zeocin™
   8062..8187    +  CDS            ble (fragment): BLE_KLEPN - Experimental evidence at protein level: Swiss-Prot protein existence level 1. Binding protein with a strong affinity to the bleomycin family of antibiotics. Binds to CL990; an antimitotic-antibiotic compound. From Klebsiella pneumoniae.
   8182..8303    +  polyA_signal   SV40 poly(A) signal: SV40 polyadenylation signal
   8374..8396    -  protein_bind   lac operator (fragment): The lac repressor binds to the lac operator to inhibit transcription in E. coli. This inhibition can be relieved by adding lactose or isopropyl-β-D-thiogalactopyranoside (IPTG). lac repressor encoded by lacI
   8400..8430    -  promoter       lac promoter: promoter for the E. coli lac operon
   8445..8466    -  protein_bind   CAP binding site: CAP binding activates transcription in the presence of cAMP. E. coli catabolite activator protein
   8479..8571    -  CDS            lacI (fragment): lac repressor; lacI; The lac repressor binds to the lac operator to inhibit transcription in E. coli. This inhibition can be relieved by adding lactose or isopropyl-β-D-thiogalactopyranoside (IPTG).
   8754..9342    -  rep_origin     ori: high-copy-number ColE1/pMB1/pBR322/pUC origin of replication
   9513..10373   -  CDS            AmpR: β-lactamase; bla; confers resistance to ampicillin, carbenicillin, and related antibiotics
  10374..10478   -  promoter       AmpR promoter: bla
  10537..10589   -  misc_feature   bom (fragment): basis of mobility region from pBR322
  10744..11123   +  enhancer       CMV enhancer: human cytomegalovirus immediate early enhancer
  11124..11323   +  promoter       CMV promoter: human cytomegalovirus (CMV) immediate early promoter
  11341..11521   +  LTR            5' LTR (truncated): truncated 5' long terminal repeat (LTR) from HIV-1
  11568..11693   +  misc_feature   HIV-1 Ψ: packaging signal of human immunodeficiency virus type 1
  11677..12040   +  CDS            HIV-1 gag (fragment): gag protein from human immunodeficiency virus 1; gag
  12186..12419   +  misc_feature   RRE: The Rev response element (RRE) of HIV-1 allows for Rev-dependent mRNA export from the nucleus to the cytoplasm.
  12796..12896   +  CDS            Rev (fragment): human immunodeficiency virus 1 (HIV-1) Rev protein; rev; enhances nuclear export of unspliced and incompletely spliced viral mRNAs
  12946..13063   +  misc_feature   cPPT/CTS: central polypurine tract and central termination sequence of HIV-1
  13114..13354   +  promoter       U6 promoter: RNA polymerase III promoter for human U6 snRNA
