[The description below was written by a language model from this plasmid's Addgene catalogue record and pLannotate feature annotations shown in this document.]
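Description:
Lenti-(BB)-hPGK-KRAB-dCas9-P2A-BlastR CRY2-TSS-guide4 is an all-in-one lentiviral CRISPR interference plasmid of about 13.4 kb, built to repress the human CRY2 gene. It derives from the empty Lenti-(BB)-hPGK-KRAB-dCas9-P2A-BlastR backbone, into which a guide spacer was cloned by restriction cloning that destroyed the sites. As the name indicates, the guide is the fourth of a set aimed at the CRY2 transcription start site. In bacteria the plasmid is maintained through a high-copy ColE1/pUC-type origin with ampicillin resistance. An f1 origin and an SV40/EM7-driven bleomycin/Zeocin resistance cassette also sit in the backbone, outside the LTR-flanked viral region.

The transfer cassette has a third-generation, self-inactivating layout. A CMV enhancer/promoter drives a truncated HIV-1 5' LTR, followed by the Ψ packaging signal, a gag fragment, the RRE and the cPPT/CTS, and the cassette closes with a ΔU3 3' LTR and a bGH polyadenylation signal. Within this region, a human U6 Pol III promoter expresses the CRY2-targeting spacer fused to the S. pyogenes guide RNA scaffold. The human PGK promoter then drives a single open reading frame encoding the ZNF10 KRAB repression domain fused to Cas9. The automated annotation labels this simply as Cas9, but the catalogue describes it as catalytically inactive; the catalogue also lists a C-terminal HA tag, which is not annotated. A P2A peptide links this fusion to blasticidin S deaminase, so transduced mammalian cells can be selected with blasticidin, and a downstream WPRE enhances transcript expression. The guide directs KRAB-dCas9 to the CRY2 promoter region to silence transcription without cutting DNA. The construct was deposited in connection with a study of human pancreatic islet chromatin architecture and type 2 diabetes genetics.
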