Addgene plasmid #125431: Lenti-(BB)-hPGK-KRAB-dCas9-P2A-BlastR CRY2-TSS-guide4
Purpose: CRISPR-mediated repression of CRY2. KRAB domain and Catalytically inactive Cas9 from S. pyogenes with 2A-BlastR under the hPGK promoter.
Depositing lab: Jorge Ferrer. Depositing organization: Imperial College London. Publication: Human pancreatic islet three-dimensional chromatin architecture provides insights into the genetics of type 2 diabetes. Miguel-Escalada I, Bonas-Guarch S, Cebola I, Ponsa-Cobas J, Mendieta-Esteban J, Atla G, Javierre BM, Rolando DMY, Farabella I, Morgan CC, Garcia-Hurtado J, Beucher A, Moran I, Pasquali L, Ramos-Rodriguez M, Appel EVR, Linneberg A, Gjesing AP, Witte DR, Pedersen O, Grarup N, Ravassard P, Torrents D, Mercader JM, Piemonti L, Berney T, de Koning EJP, Kerr-Conte J, Pattou F, Fedko IO, Groop L, Prokopenko I, Hansen T, Marti-Renom MA, Fraser P, Ferrer J. Nat Genet. 2019 Jun 28. pii: 10.1038/s41588-019-0457-0. doi: 10.1038/s41588-019-0457-0. PubMed 31253982.
Backbone
  Vector backbone: Lenti-(BB)-hPGK-KRAB-dCas9-P2A-BlastR
  Backbone manufacturer: Jorge Ferrer (Addgene #118155)
  Vector type: Mammalian Expression, Lentiviral, CRISPR
  Selectable markers: Blasticidin
Growth in bacteria
  Bacterial resistance: Ampicillin, 100 μg/mL
  Growth temperature: 37°C
  Growth strain: Stbl3
  Copy number: High Copy
Gene/Insert
  Gene/Insert name: KRAB-dCas9-2A-BlastR
  gRNA/shRNA sequence: GGAGGAGGCCGCGAACCAC
  Species: H. sapiens (human)
  Promoter: hPGK and U6
  Tag / fusion protein: HA (C terminal on backbone)
  Cloning method: Restriction Enzyme; 5′ cloning site Unknown (destroyed during cloning); 3′ cloning site Unknown (destroyed during cloning)
  Sequencing primers: 5′ GATCCGCCACCATGGATGC
Terms and licenses: Academic/Nonprofit Terms; Industry Terms: Not Available to Industry
How to cite: Lenti-(BB)-hPGK-KRAB-dCas9-P2A-BlastR CRY2-TSS-guide4 was a gift from Jorge Ferrer (Addgene plasmid # 125431 ; http://n2t.net/addgene:125431 ; RRID:Addgene_125431)
