>Addgene plasmid #125431 | Lenti-(BB)-hPGK-KRAB-dCas9-P2A-BlastR CRY2-TSS-guide4 | depositor partial sequence | sequence record 240040 | Guide RNA, gRNA scaffold
NNNNNNNNNANNCCGGGAGGAGGCCGCGAACCACGTTTTAGAGCTAGAAATAGCAAGTTAAAATAAGGCT
AGTCCGTTATCAACTTGAAAAAGTGGCACCGAGTCGGTGCTTTTTTGAATTCGCTAGCTAGGTCTTGAAA
GGGGTTGGGGTTGCGCCTTTTCCAAGGCAGCCCTGGGTTTGCGCAGGGACGCGGCTGCTCTGGGCGTGGT
TCCGGGAAACGCAGCGGCGCCGACCCTGGGTCTCGCACATTCTTCACGTCCGTTCGCAGCGTCACCCGGA
TCTTCGCCGCTACCCTTGTGGGCCCCCCGGCGACGCTTCCTGCTCCGCCCCTAAGTCGGGAAGGTTCCTT
GCGGTTCGCGGCGTGCCGGACGTGACAAACGGAAGCCGCACGTCTCACTAGTACCCTCGCAGACGGACAG
CGCCAGGGAGCAATGGCAGCGCGCCGACCGCGATGGGCTGTGGCCAATANCGNGCTGCTCAGCAGGGCGC
GCCGANAGCANCGGCCGGGAAGGGGCGNNGCGNGGAGGCGGGNTGNG
